Addgene plasmid #64634: ERalpha (Y537S mutant)-pcw107-V5
Purpose: when used to produce lentivirus, express physiological levels of insert
Depositing lab: David Sabatini & Kris Wood. Depositing organization: Whitehead Institute for Biomedical Research. Publication: Systematic identification of signaling pathways with potential to confer anticancer drug resistance. Martz CA, Ottina KA, Singleton KR, Jasper JS, Wardell SE, Peraza-Penton A, Anderson GR, Winter PS, Wang T, Alley HM, Kwong LN, Cooper ZA, Tetzlaff M, Chen PL, Rathmell JC, Flaherty KT, Wargo JA, McDonnell DP, Sabatini DM, Wood KC. Sci Signal. 2014 Dec 23;7(357):ra121. doi: 10.1126/scisignal.aaa1877. PubMed 25538079.
Backbone
  Vector backbone: pcw107 (V5)
  Backbone manufacturer: John Doench/Kathleen Ottina
  Backbone size w/o insert (bp): 9240
  Vector type: Lentiviral
  Selectable markers: Puromycin
Growth in bacteria
  Bacterial resistance: Ampicillin, 100 μg/mL
  Growth temperature: 37°C
  Growth strain: Stbl3
  Copy number: Unknown
Gene/Insert
  Gene/Insert name: ESR1 (transcript variant 1) (alt name: NM_000125.3)
  Species: H. sapiens (human)
  Insert size (bp): 1788
  Mutation: Y537S
  Entrez Gene: ESR1 (a.k.a. ER, ESR, ESRA, ESTRR, Era, NR3A1)
  Promoter: PGK
  Tag / fusion protein: V5 (C terminal on backbone)
  Cloning method: Gateway Cloning
  Sequencing primers: 5′ hPGK-F; 3′ WPRE-R
Resource information
  A portion of this plasmid was derived from a plasmid made by: Benita Katzenellenbogen Lab, UIUC
Terms and licenses: Academic/Nonprofit Terms; Industry Terms: Not Available to Industry
Depositor comments: GCGC (N-term barcode, 17 nt upstream of CDS start). Working name: CTK-O1-V5
How to cite: ERalpha (Y537S mutant)-pcw107-V5 was a gift from David Sabatini & Kris Wood (Addgene plasmid # 64634 ; http://n2t.net/addgene:64634 ; RRID:Addgene_64634)
