[The description below was written by a language model from this plasmid's Addgene catalogue record.]
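Description:
ERalpha (Y537S mutant)-pcw107-V5 is a lentiviral expression plasmid built on the pcw107 (V5) backbone (about 9.2 kb without insert). It carries the human estrogen receptor alpha coding sequence, ESR1 transcript variant 1, an insert of roughly 1.8 kb. The insert was introduced by Gateway recombination and bears the Y537S substitution, a ligand-binding-domain change generally known to give the receptor constitutive, hormone-independent activity. Expression is driven by the PGK promoter, a moderate-strength constitutive mammalian promoter, which fits the stated aim of producing physiological rather than grossly overexpressed levels of the protein once delivered as lentivirus. The backbone supplies a C-terminal V5 epitope tag fused in frame to the receptor, allowing detection with anti-V5 reagents. The use of a WPRE-directed sequencing primer implies that a woodchuck posttranscriptional regulatory element lies downstream of the insert, where it would enhance transcript stability and expression. The depositor also notes a short barcode sequence placed a few nucleotides upstream of the coding sequence start, serving to identify the construct.

The plasmid is propagated in bacteria under ampicillin selection, in a recombination-deficient strain of the kind commonly used to keep lentiviral repeat sequences stable; its copy number is not recorded. Transduced mammalian cells are selected with puromycin, although the record does not state which promoter drives the puromycin marker. No feature table is provided, so the LTRs, packaging signal and other viral elements are not detailed. The construct comes from a collection of pathway-activating constructs used to systematically identify signaling pathways capable of conferring anticancer drug resistance. Here it would serve to activate estrogen receptor signaling.
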