>Addgene plasmid #64634 | ERalpha (Y537S mutant)-pcw107-V5 | depositor partial sequence | sequence record 108703 | Depositor Insert Sequence
ATGACCATGACCCTCCACACCAAAGCATCTGGGATGGCCCTACTGCATCAGATCCAAGGGAACGAGCTGG
AGCCCCTGAACCGTCCGCAGCTCAAGATCCCCCTGGAGCGGCCCCTGGGCGAGGTGTACCTGGACAGCAG
CAAGCCCGCCGTGTACAACTACCCCGAGGGCGCCGCCTACGAGTTCAACGCCGCGGCCGCCGCCAACGCG
CAGGTCTACGGTCAGACCGGCCTCCCCTACGGCCCCGGGTCTGAGGCTGCGGCGTTCGGCTCCAACGGCC
TGGGGGGTTTCCCCCCACTCAACAGCGTGTCTCCGAGCCCGCTGATGCTACTGCACCCGCCGCCGCAGCT
GTCGCCTTTCCTGCAGCCCCACGGCCAGCAGGTGCCCTACTACCTGGAGAACGAGCCCAGCGGCTACACG
GTGCGCGAGGCCGGCCCGCCGGCATTCTACAGGCCAAATTCAGATAATCGACGCCAGGGTGGCAGAGAAA
GATTGGCCAGTACCAATGACAAGGGAAGTATGGCTATGGAATCTGCCAAGGAGACTCGCTACTGTGCAGT
GTGCAATGACTATGCTTCAGGCTACCATTATGGAGTCTGGTCCTGTGAGGGCTGCAAGGCCTTCTTCAAG
AGAAGTATTCAAGGACATAACGACTATATGTGTCCAGCCACCAACCAGTGCACCATTGATAAAAACAGGA
GGAAGAGCTGCCAGGCCTGCCGGCTCCGCAAATGCTACGAAGTGGGAATGATGAAAGGTGGGATACGAAA
AGACCGAAGAGGAGGGAGAATGTTGAAACACAAGCGCCAGAGAGATGATGGGGAGGGCAGGGGTGAAGTG
GGGTCTGCTGGAGACATGAGAGCTGCCAACCTTTGGCCAAGCCCGCTCATGATCAAACGCTCTAAGAAGA
ACAGCCTGGCCTTGTCCCTGACGGCCGACCAGATGGTCAGTGCCTTGTTGGATGCTGAGCCCCCCATACT
CTATTCCGAGTATGATCCTACCAGACCCTTCAGTGAAGCTTCGATGATGGGCTTACTGACCAACCTGGCA
GACAGGGAGCTGGTTCACATGATCAACTGGGCGAAGAGGGTGCCAGGCTTTGTGGATTTGACCCTCCATG
ATCAGGTCCACCTTCTAGAATGTGCCTGGCTAGAGATCCTGATGATTGGTCTCGTCTGGCGCTCCATGGA
GCACCCAGGGAAGCTACTGTTTGCTCCTAACTTGCTCTTGGACAGGAACCAGGGAAAATGTGTAGAGGGC
ATGGTGGAGATCTTCGACATGCTGCTGGCTACATCATCTCGGTTCCGCATGATGAATCTGCAGGGAGAGG
AGTTTGTGTGCCTCAAATCTATTATTTTGCTTAATTCTGGAGTGTACACATTTCTGTCCAGCACCCTGAA
GTCTCTGGAAGAGAAGGACCATATCCACCGAGTCCTGGACAAGATCACAGACACTTTGATCCACCTGATG
GCCAAGGCAGGCCTGACCCTGCAGCAGCAGCACCAGCGGCTGGCCCAGCTCCTCCTCATCCTCTCCCACA
TCAGGCACATGAGTAACAAAGGCATGGAGCATCTGTACAGCATGAAGTGCAAGAACGTGGTGCCCCTCTC
AGATCTGCTGCTGGAGATGCTGGACGCCCACCGCCTACATGCGCCCACTAGCCGTGGAGGGGCATCCGTG
GAGGAGACGGACCAAAGCCACTTGGCCACTGCGGGCTCTACTTCATCGCATTCCTTGCAAAAGTATTACA
TCACGGGGGAGGCAGAGGGTTTCCCTGCCACGGTCTGA
