>Addgene plasmid #64634 | ERalpha (Y537S mutant)-pcw107-V5 | addgene partial sequence | sequence record 111075 | WPRE-R 5'-CATAGCGTAAAAGGAGCAACA-3'
GTAATCCAGAGGTTGATTGTCGACTTAACGCGGTCATTACTACGTAGAATCGAGACCGAGGAGAGGGTTA
GGGATAGGCTTACCACCGGTAACCACTTTGTACAAGAAAGTTGGCAAGACCGTGGCAGGGAAACCCTCTG
CCTCCCCCGTGATGTAATACTTTTGCAAGGAATGCGATGAAGTAGAGCCCGCAGTGGCCAAGTGGCTTTG
GTCCGTCTCCTCCACGGATGCCCCTCCACGGCTAGTGGGCGCATGTAGGCGGTGGGCGTCCAGCATCTCC
AGCAGCAGATCTGAGAGGGGCACCACGTTCTTGCACTTCATGCTGTACAGATGCTCCATGCCTTTGTTAC
TCATGTGCCTGATGTGGGAGAGGATGAGGAGGAGCTGGGCCAGCCGCTGGTGCTGCTGCTGCAGGGTCAG
GCCTGCCTTGGCCATCAGGTGGATCAAAGTGTCTGTGATCTTGTCCAGGACTCGGTGGATATGGTCCTTC
TCTTCCAGAGACTTCAGGGTGCTGGACAGAAATGTGTACACTCCAGAATTAAGCAAAATAATAGATTTGA
GGCACACAAACTCCTCTCCCTGCAGATTCATCATGCGGAACCGAGATGATGTAGCCAGCAGCATGTCGAA
GATCTCCACCATGCCCTCTACACATTTTCCCTGGTTCCTGTCCAAGAGCAAGTTAGGAGCAAACAGTAGC
