>Addgene plasmid #64634 | ERalpha (Y537S mutant)-pcw107-V5 | addgene partial sequence | sequence record 111102 | hPGK-F 5'-GTGTTCCGCATTCTGCAAG-3'
GACCTCTCTCCCCAGGGGCTAGCATCGATGGATCAACAAGTTTGTACAAAAAAGTTGGCGCGCGCGGCGG
CGGCACCATGACCATGACCCTCCACACCAAAGCATCTGGGATGGCCCTACTGCATCAGATCCAAGGGAAC
GAGCTGGAGCCCCTGAACCGTCCGCAGCTCAAGATCCCCCTGGAGCGGCCCCTGGGCGAGGTGTACCTGG
ACAGCAGCAAGCCCGCCGTGTACAACTACCCCGAGGGCGCCGCCTACGAGTTCAACGCCGCGGCCGCCGC
CAACGCGCAGGTCTACGGTCAGACCGGCCTCCCCTACGGCCCCGGGTCTGAGGCTGCGGCGTTCGGCTCC
AACGGCCTGGGGGGTTTCCCCCCACTCAACAGCGTGTCTCCGAGCCCGCTGATGCTACTGCACCCGCCGC
CGCAGCTGTCGCCTTTCCTGCAGCCCCACGGCCAGCAGGTGCCCTACTACCTGGAGAACGAGCCCAGCGG
CTACACGGTGCGCGAGGCCGGCCCGCCGGCATTCTACAGGCCAAATTCAGATAATCGACGCCAGGGTGGC
AGAGAAAGATTGGCCAGTACCAATGACAAGGGAAGTATGGCTATGGAATCTGCCAAGGAGACTCGCTACT
GTGCAGTGTGCAATGACTATGCTTCAGGCTACCATTATGGAGTCTGGTCCTGTGA
